>Addgene plasmid #17851 | MDH1-miR-181a1-SHP2 | depositor full sequence | sequence record 8748 | Author sequence
TGAAAGACCCCACCTGTAGGTTTGGCAAGCTAGCTTAAGTAACGCCATTTTGCAAGGCATGGAAAATACA
TAACTGAGAATAGAGAAGTTCAGATCAAGGTTAGGAACAGAGAGACAGCAGAATATGGGCCAAACAGGAT
ATCTGTGGTAAGCAGTTCCTGCCCCGGCTCAGGGCCAAGAACAGATGGTCCCCAGATGCGGTCCCGCCCT
CAGCAGTTTCTAGAGAACCATCAGATGTTTCCAGGGTGCCCCAAGGACCTGAAAATGACCCTGTGCCTTA
TTTGAACTAACCAATCAGTTCGCTTCTCGCTTCTGTTCGCGCGCTTCTGCTCCCCGAGCTCAATAAAAGA
GCCCACAACCCCTCACTCGGCGCGCCAGTCCTCCGATAGACTGCGTCGCCCGGGTACCCGTATTCCCAAT
AAAGCCTCTTGCTGTTTGCATCCGAATCGTGGACTCGCTGATCCTTGGGAGGGTCTCCTCAGATTGATTG
ACTGCCCACCTCGGGGGTCTTTCATTTGGAGGTTCCACCGAGATTTGGAGACCCCTGCCTAGGGACCACC
GACCCCCCCGCCGGGAGGTAAGCTGGCCAGCGGTCGTTTCGTGTCTGTCTCTGTCTTTGTGCGTGTTTGT
GCCGGCATCTAATGTTTGCGCCTGCGTCTGTACTAGTTAGCTAACTAGCTCTGTATCTGGCGGACCCGTG
GTGGAACTGACGAGTTCTGAACACCCGGCCGCAACCCTGGGAGACGTCCCAGGGACTTTGGGGGCCGTTT
TTGTGGCCCGACCTGAGGAAGGGAGTCGATGTGGAATCCGACCCCGTCAGGATATGTGGTTCTGGTAGGA
GACGAGAACCTAAAACAGTTCCCGCCTCCGTCTGAATTTTTGCTTTCGGTTTGGAACCGAAGCCGCGCGT
CTTGTCTGCTGCAGCGCTGCAGCATCGTTCTGTGTTGTCTCTGTCTGACTGTGTTTCTGTATTTGTCTGA
AAATTAGGGCCAGACTGTTACCACTCCCTTAAGTTTGACCTTAGGTCACTGGAAAGATGTCGAGCGGATC
GCTCACAACCAGTCGGTAGATGTCAAGAAGAGACGTTGGGTTACCTTCTGCTCTGCAGAATGGCCAACCT
TTAACGTCGGATGGCCGCGAGACGGCACCTTTAACCGAGACCTCATCACCCAGGTTAAGATCAAGGTCTT
TTCACCTGGCCCGCATGGACACCCAGACCAGGTCCCCTACATCGTGACCTGGGAAGCCTTGGCTTTTGAC
CCCCCTCCCTGGGTCAAGCCCTTTGTACACCCTAAGCCTCCGCCTCCTCTTCCTCCATCCGCCCCGTCTC
TCCCCCTTGAACCTCCTCGTTCGACCCCGCCTCGATCCTCCCTTTATCCAGCCCTCACTCCTTCTCTAGG
CGCCGGAATTAGATCCCTACCGGGTAGGGGAGGCGCTTTTCCCAAGGCAGTCTGGAGCATGCGCTTTAGC
GGCCCCGCTGGGCACTTGGCGCTACACAAGTGGCCTCTGGCCTCGCACACATTCCACATCCACCGGTAGG
CGCCAACCGGCTCCGTTCTTTGGTGGCCCCTTCGCGCCACCTTCTACTCCTCCCCTAGTCAGGAAGTTCC
CCCCCGCCCCGCAGCTCGCGTCGTGCAGGACGTGACAAATGGAAGTAGCACGTCTCACTAGTCTCGTGCA
GATGGACAGCACCGCTGAGCAATGGAAGCGGGTAGGCCTTTGGGGCAGCGGCCAATAGCAGCTTTGGCTC
CTTCGCTTTCTGGGCTCAGAGGCTGGGAAGGGGTGGGTCCGGGGGCGGGCTCAGGGGCGGGCTCAGGGGC
GGGGCGGGCGCCCGAAGGTCCTCCGGAGGCCCGGCATTCTGCACGCTTCAAAAGCGCACGTCTGCCGCGC
TGTTCTCCTCTTCCTCATCTCCGGGCCTTTCGACCTGCACTCGAAGCGGCCGCGTTAACGTCGACAGATC
TACGCGTGCCACCATGACATCGCGGAGATGGTTTCACCCCAACATCACTGGTGTGGAGGCAGAGAATCTC
CTGCTGACCAGAGGAGTCGATGGCAGTTTTTTAGCAAGGCCCAGTAAGAGTAACCCTGGAGACTTCACTC
TGTCTGTTAGAAGAAATGGAGCTGTTACCCACATCAAGATTCAGAACACTGGGGACTACTATGACCTCTA
TGGTGGGGAGAAGTTTGCCACTTTGGCTGAACTGGTTCAGTATTACATGGAACACCATGGGCAGCTGAAA
GAGAAGAATGGAGATGTTATCGAGCTCAAGTACCCGCTGAACTGTGCAGACCCTACCTCTGAAAGGTGGT
TCCATGGTCACTTGTCTGGAAAAGAAGCAGAGAAGCTGCTGACGGAGAAGGGCAAGCATGGCAGCTTCCT
CGTTCGAGAGAGCCAGAGCCACCCCGGAGACTTCGTTCTCTCCGTGCGCACTGGTGACGACAAAGGGGAG
AGCAACGACGGCAAGTCCAAAGTGACCCACGTCATGATCCGCTGTCAGGAGCTGAAATACGACGTTGGTG
GGGGAGAGCGCTTTGACTCTCTGACAGACCTGGTGGAGCATTACAAGAAGAACCCCATGGTGGAGACGCT
GGGCACAGTCCTGCAGCTCAAGCAGCCCCTCAACACAACTCGTATCAATGCTGCTGAAATTGAAAGCCGG
GTTCGAGAGTTAAGCAAGCTGGCTGAGACCACAGATAAAGTCAAGCAGGGCTTTTGGGAAGAGTTTGAGA
CGCTCCAGCAACAGGAATGCAAACTTCTCTATAGCCGAAAAGAAGGACAGAGACAAGAAAATAAAAACAA
AAACAGATACAAAAACATCCTGCCCTTTGATCATACCAGGGTCGTTCTGCATGATGGGGATCCCAATGAG
CCTGTTTCTGATTACATTAATGCAAACATCATCATGCCTGAGTTTGAGACCAAGTGCAACAATTCCAAAC
CCAAAAAGAGTTACATTGCCACTCAAGGCTGCCTGCAGAACACGGTGAATGACTTCTGGCGGATGGTGTT
CCAGGAGAACTCTCGAGTCATTGTCATGACCACAAAGGAAGTGGAGAGAGGGAAGAGCAAATGTGTCAAG
TACTGGCCTGATGAGTATGCGCTCAAAGAATACGGGGTCATGCGTGTTAGGAACGTCAAAGAAAGTGCCG
CCCATGACTACACTTTACGAGAGCTCAAACTCTCTAAGGTCGGACAAGCTCTACTCCAGGGAAACACAGA
GAGAACCGTCTGGCAGTACCACTTTCGGACCTGGCCAGACCATGGCGTGCCTAGTGACCCTGGAGGTGTG
CTGGACTTCCTGGAGGAGGTCCACCACAAGCAGGAGAGCATCGTGGATGCAGGCCCTGTCGTGGTTCACT
GCAGCGCTGGGATTGGCCGGACAGGAACCTTCATTGTGATTGACATCCTTATTGACATCATTCGAGAGAA
AGGTGTGGACTGTGACATCGACGTTCCTAAAACCATTCAGATGGTGCGGTCCCAGAGGTCGGGGATGGTC
CAGACAGAAGCACAGTACCGGTTTATCTACATGGCTGTCCAGCACTACATAGAGACGCTGCAGCGCCGGA
TCGAGGAGGAGCAGAAAAGCAAAAGAAAAGGACATGAATATACCAATATTAAGTATTCCTTGGTGGACCA
GACAAGTGGTGATCAGAGTCCCCTGCCACCCTGCACCCCAACGCCACCCTGTGCAGAAATGAGGGAGGAC
AGCGCCCGAGTCTATGAGAACGTGGGCCTCATGCAGCAGCAGAGGAGTTTCAGAGGGGCCGCAGGTGGAG
GCGGATCAGGTGGCGGTGGAAGTGGACCGGTCGCCACCATGGTGAGCAAGGGCGAGGAGCTGTTCACCGG
GGTGGTGCCCATCCTGGTCGAGCTGGACGGCGACGTAAACGGCCACAAGTTCAGCGTGTCCGGCGAGGGC
GAGGGCGATGCCACCTACGGCAAGCTGACCCTGAAGTTCATCTGCACCACCGGCAAGCTGCCCGTGCCCT
GGCCCACCCTCGTGACCACCCTGACCTACGGCGTGCAGTGCTTCAGCCGCTACCCCGACCACATGAAGCA
GCACGACTTCTTCAAGTCCGCCATGCCCGAAGGCTACGTCCAGGAGCGCACCATCTTCTTCAAGGACGAC
GGCAACTACAAGACCCGCGCCGAGGTGAAGTTCGAGGGCGACACCCTGGTGAACCGCATCGAGCTGAAGG
GCATCGACTTCAAGGAGGACGGCAACATCCTGGGGCACAAGCTGGAGTACAACTACAACAGCCACAACGT
CTATATCATGGCCGACAAGCAGAAGAACGGCATCAAGGTGAACTTCAAGATCCGCCACAACATCGAGGAC
GGCAGCGTGCAGCTCGCCGACCACTACCAGCAGAACACCCCCATCGGCGACGGCCCCGTGCTGCTGCCCG
ACAACCACTACCTGAGCACCCAGTCCAAGCTGAGCAAAGACCCCAACGAGAAGCGCGATCACATGGTCCT
GCTGGAGTTCGTGACCGCCGCCGGGATCACTCTCGGCATGGACGAGCTGTACAAGTAATGAGGATCACCG
GGCAATTGAAGATCTAGTCGACCAATTCCGGTTATTTTCCACCATATTGCCGTCTTTTGGCAATGTGAGG
GCCCGGAAACCTGGCCCTGTCTTCTTGACGAGCATTCCTAGGGGTCTTTCCCCTCTCGCCAAAGGAATGC
AAGGTCTGTTGAATGTCGTGAAGGAAGCAGTTCCTCTGGAAGCTTCTTGAAGACAAACAACGTCTGTAGC
GACCCTTTGCAGGCAGCGGAACCCCCCACCTGGCGACAGGTGCCTCTGCGGCCAAAAGCCACGTGTATAA
GATACACCTGCAAAGGCGGCACAACCCCAGTGCCACGTTGTGAGTTGGATAGTTGTGGAAAGAGTCAAAT
GGCTCTCCTCAAGCGTATTCAACAAGGGGCTGAAGGATGCCCAGAAGGTACCCCATTGTATGGGATCTGA
TCTGGGGCCTCGGTGCACATGCTTTACATGTGTTTAGTCGAGGTTAAAAAACGTCTAGGCCCCCCGAACC
ACGGGGACGTGGTTTTCCTTTGAAAAACACGATGATAATACCATGAAAACATTTAACATTTCTCAACAGG
ATCTAGAATTAGTAGAAGTAGCGACAGAGAAGATTACAATGCTTTATGAGGATAATAAACATCATGTGGG
AGCGGCAATTCGTACGAAAACAGGAGAAATCATTTCGGCAGTACATATTGAAGCGTATATAGGACGAGTA
ACTGTTTGTGCAGAAGCCATTGCGATTGGTAGTGCAGTTTCGAATGGACAAAAGGATTTTGACACGATTG
TAGCTGTTAGACACCCTTATTCTGACGAAGTAGATAGAAGTATTCGAGTGGTAAGTCCTTGTGGTATGTG
TAGGGAGTTGATTTCAGACTATGCACCAGATTGTTTTGTGTTAATAGAAATGAATGGCAAGTTAGTCAAA
ACTACGATTGAAGAACTCATTCCACTCAAATATACCCGAAATTAATGAGTTAACTTAATTAAGAATTGCG
GCCGCGTCGACCTGCAGCCAAGCTTATCGATAAAATAAAAGATTTTATTTAGTCTCCAGAAAAAGGGGGG
AATGAAAGACCCCACCTGTAGGTTTGGCAAGAATTCGTTTTATCGATAAAATAAAAGATTTTATTTAGTC
TCCAGAAAAAGGGGGGAATGAAAGACCCCACCTGTAGGTTTGGCAAGAATTCTAGGAATTCTTAATTAAA
AAAGAATCCTGTCGGGTCCTGCTTTGCGGTTCTGTCTTCAGCAAACGCAGAGGGCCATGGAGTAGATGAT
GGTTAGCTATAGGGTACAATCAACGGTCGATGGTTTTTATTTGAATTCCAAACTCACCGACAGCGTTGAA
TGTTCACTGAAGCAACCTGTGAGGCAGAGATGTGCTGATTTAAACAGTATCTGTGGGAGTCTGGAGCAGG
AGGGAGGCAGAGGAAAGCCCAATCCTTTAACCAAACCTGTCACACTCGAGTGGTCTCATACAGAACTTAT
AAGATTCCCAAATCCAAAGACATTTCACGTTTATGGTGATTTCCCAGAACACATAGCGACATGCAAATAT
TGGGATCCGCTAGCTTAAGTAACGCCATTTTGCAAGGCATGGAAAATACATAACTGAGAATAGAGAAGTT
CAGATCAAGGTTAGGAACAGAGAGACAGCAGAATATGGGCCAAACAGGATATCTGTGGTAAGCAGTTCCT
GCCCCGGCTCAGGGCCAAGAACAGATGGTCCCCAGATGCGGTCCCGCCCTCAGCAGTTTCTAGAGAACCA
TCAGATGTTTCCAGGGTGCCCCAAGGACCTGAAAATGACCCTGTGCCTTATTTGAACTAACCAATCAGTT
CGCTTCTCGCTTCTGTTCGCGCGCTTCTGCTCCCCGAGCTCAATAAAAGAGCCCACAACCCCTCACTCGG
CGCGCCAGTCCTCCGATAGACTGCGTCGCCCGGGTACCCGTGTATCCAATAAACCCTCTTGCAGTTGCAT
CCGACTTGTGGTCTCGCTGTTCCTTGGGAGGGTCTCCTCTGAGTGATTGACTACCCGTCAGCGGGGGTCT
TTCATGGGTAACAGTTTCTTGAAGTTGGAGAACAACATTCTGAGGGTAGGAGTCGAATATTAAGTAATCC
TGACTCAATTAGCCACTGTTTTGAATCCACATACTCCAATACTCCTGAAATAGTTCATTATGGACAGCGC
AGAAGAGCTGGGGAGAATTAATTCGTAATCATGGTCATAGCTGTTTCCTGTGTGAAATTGTTATCCGCTC
ACAATTCCACACAACATACGAGCCGGAAGCATAAAGTGTAAAGCCTGGGGTGCCTAATGAGTGAGCTAAC
TCACATTAATTGCGTTGCGCTCACTGCCCGCTTTCCAGTCGGGAAACCTGTCGTGCCAGCTGCATTAATG
AATCGGCCAACGCGCGGGGAGAGGCGGTTTGCGTATTGGGCGCTCTTCCGCTTCCTCGCTCACTGACTCG
CTGCGCTCGGTCGTTCGGCTGCGGCGAGCGGTATCAGCTCACTCAAAGGCGGTAATACGGTTATCCACAG
AATCAGGGGATAACGCAGGAAAGAACATGTGAGCAAAAGGCCAGCAAAAGGCCAGGAACCGTAAAAAGGC
CGCGTTGCTGGCGTTTTTCCATAGGCTCCGCCCCCCTGACGAGCATCACAAAAATCGACGCTCAAGTCAG
AGGTGGCGAAACCCGACAGGACTATAAAGATACCAGGCGTTTCCCCCTGGAAGCTCCCTCGTGCGCTCTC
CTGTTCCGACCCTGCCGCTTACCGGATACCTGTCCGCCTTTCTCCCTTCGGGAAGCGTGGCGCTTTCTCA
TAGCTCACGCTGTAGGTATCTCAGTTCGGTGTAGGTCGTTCGCTCCAAGCTGGGCTGTGTGCACGAACCC
CCCGTTCAGCCCGACCGCTGCGCCTTATCCGGTAACTATCGTCTTGAGTCCAACCCGGTAAGACACGACT
TATCGCCACTGGCAGCAGCCACTGGTAACAGGATTAGCAGAGCGAGGTATGTAGGCGGTGCTACAGAGTT
CTTGAAGTGGTGGCCTAACTACGGCTACACTAGAAGGACAGTATTTGGTATCTGCGCTCTGCTGAAGCCA
GTTACCTTCGGAAAAAGAGTTGGTAGCTCTTGATCCGGCAAACAAACCACCGCTGGTAGCGGTGGTTTTT
TTGTTTGCAAGCAGCAGATTACGCGCAGAAAAAAAGGATCTCAAGAAGATCCTTTGATCTTTTCTACGGG
GTCTGACGCTCAGTGGAACGAAAACTCACGTTAAGGGATTTTGGTCATGAGATTATCAAAAAGGATCTTC
ACCTAGATCCTTTTAAATTAAAAATGAAGTTTTAAATCAATCTAAAGTATATATGAGTAAACTTGGTCTG
ACAGTTACCAATGCTTAATCAGTGAGGCACCTATCTCAGCGATCTGTCTATTTCGTTCATCCATAGTTGC
CTGACTCCCCGTCGTGTAGATAACTACGATACGGGAGGGCTTACCATCTGGCCCCAGTGCTGCAATGATA
CCGCGAGACCCACGCTCACCGGCTCCAGATTTATCAGCAATAAACCAGCCAGCCGGAAGGGCCGAGCGCA
GAAGTGGTCCTGCAACTTTATCCGCCTCCATCCAGTCTATTAATTGTTGCCGGGAAGCTAGAGTAAGTAG
TTCGCCAGTTAATAGTTTGCGCAACGTTGTTGCCATTGCTACAGGCATCGTGGTGTCACGCTCGTCGTTT
GGTATGGCTTCATTCAGCTCCGGTTCCCAACGATCAAGGCGAGTTACATGATCCCCCATGTTGTGCAAAA
AAGCGGTTAGCTCCTTCGGTCCTCCGATCGTTGTCAGAAGTAAGTTGGCCGCAGTGTTATCACTCATGGT
TATGGCAGCACTGCATAATTCTCTTACTGTCATGCCATCCGTAAGATGCTTTTCTGTGACTGGTGAGTAC
TCAACCAAGTCATTCTGAGAATAGTGTATGCGGCGACCGAGTTGCTCTTGCCCGGCGTCAATACGGGATA
ATACCGCGCCACATAGCAGAACTTTAAAAGTGCTCATCATTGGAAAACGTTCTTCGGGGCGAAAACTCTC
AAGGATCTTACCGCTGTTGAGATCCAGTTCGATGTAACCCACTCGTGCACCCAACTGATCTTCAGCATCT
TTTACTTTCACCAGCGTTTCTGGGTGAGCAAAAACAGGAAGGCAAAATGCCGCAAAAAAGGGAATAAGGG
CGACACGGAAATGTTGAATACTCATACTCTTCCTTTTTCAATATTATTGAAGCATTTATCAGGGTTATTG
TCTCATGAGCGGATACATATTTGAATGTATTTAGAAAAATAAACAAATAGGGGTTCCGCGCACATTTCCC
CGAAAAGTGCCACCTGACGTCTAAGAAACCATTATTATCATGACATTAACCTATAAAAATAGGCGTATCA
CGAGGCCCTTTCGTCTCGCGCGTTTCGGTGATGACGGTGAAAACCTCTGACACATGCAGCTCCCGGAGAC
GGTCACAGCTTGTCTGTAAGCGGATGCCGGGAGCAGACAAGCCCGTCAGGGCGCGTCAGCGGGTGTTGGC
GGGTGTCGGGGCTGGCTTAACTATGCGGCATCAGAGCAGATTGTACTGAGAGTGCACCATATGCGGTGTG
AAATACCGCACAGATGCGTAAGGAGAAAATACCGCATCAGGCGCCATTCGCCATTCAGGCTGCGCAACTG
TTGGGAAGGGCGATCGGTGCGGGCCTCTTCGCTATTACGCCAGCTGGCGAAAGGGGGATGTGCTGCAAGG
CGATTAAGTTGGGTAACGCCAGGGTTTTCCCAGTCACGACGTTGTAAAACGACGGCCAGTGCCAAGCTCG
CTCTCCCTTATGCGACTCCTGCATTAGGAAGCAGCCCAGTAGTAGGTTGAGGCCGTTGAGCACCGCCGCC
GCAAGGAATGGTGCATGCAAGGAGATGGCGCCCAACAGTCCCCCGGCCACGGGGCCTGCCACCATACCCA
CGCCGAAACAAGCGCTCATGAGCCCGAAGTGGCGAGCCCGATCTTCCCCATCGGTGATGTCGGCGATATA
GGCGCCAGCAACCGCACCTGTGGCGCCGGTGATGCCGGCCACGATGCGTCCGGCGTAGAGGATCGATTAG
TCCAATTTGTTAAAGACAGGATATCAGTGGTCCAGGCTCTAGTTTTGACTCAACAATATCACCAGCTGAA
GCCTATAGAGTACGAGCCATAGATAAAATAAAAGATTTTATTTAGTCTCCAGAAAAAGGGGGGAA
Features (pLannotate 1.2.2; 25 found; start..end, strand, type, name):
    580..921     +  misc_feature   MESV Ψ: packaging signal of murine embryonic stem cell virus
    988..1404    +  CDS            gag (truncated): truncated Moloney murine leukemia virus (MMLV) gag gene lacking the start codon
   1422..1922    +  promoter       PGK promoter: mouse phosphoglycerate kinase 1 promoter
   1974..3764    +  CDS            Ptpn11: PTN11_MOUSE - Experimental evidence at protein level: Swiss-Prot protein existence level 1. Acts downstream of various receptor and cytoplasmic protein tyrosine kinases to participate in the signal transduction from the cell surface to the nucleus (PubMed:14967142). Positively regulates MAPK signal transduction pathway (By similarity). Dephosphorylates GAB1, ARHGAP35 and EGFR (By similarity). Dephosphorylates ROCK2 at 'Tyr-722' resulting in stimulation of its RhoA binding activity (By similarity). Dephosphorylates CDC73 (By similarity). Dephosphorylates SOX9 on tyrosine residues, leading to in
   3819..4538    +  CDS            mEGFP: enhanced GFP with monomerizing A206K mutation (Zacharias et al., 2002) mammalian codon-optimized
   4617..5078    +  misc_feature   IRES: internal ribosome entry site (IRES) of the encephalomyocarditis virus (EMCV)
   5083..5502    +  CDS            bsr: BSR_BACCE - Experimental evidence at protein level: Swiss-Prot protein existence level 1. Catalyzes the deamination of the cytosine moiety of the antibiotics blasticidin S, cytomycin and acetylblasticidin S. From Bacillus cereus.
   5601..5631    +  LTR            3' LTR (ΔU3) (fragment): self-inactivating 3' long terminal repeat (LTR) from Moloney murine leukemia virus
   5687..5717    +  LTR            3' LTR (ΔU3) (fragment): self-inactivating 3' long terminal repeat (LTR) from Moloney murine leukemia virus
   5816..5891    -  ncRNA          mir-181: Accession: RF00076 - mir-181 microRNA precursor
   6000..6090    -  promoter       H1 promoter: human H1 RNA promoter
   6099..6585    +  LTR            3' LTR (fragment): 3' long terminal repeat from murine embryonic stem cell virus
   6778..6794    -  protein_bind   lac operator: The lac repressor binds to the lac operator to inhibit transcription in E. coli. This inhibition can be relieved by adding lactose or isopropyl-β-D-thiogalactopyranoside (IPTG). lac repressor encoded by lacI
   6802..6832    -  promoter       lac promoter: promoter for the E. coli lac operon
   6847..6868    -  protein_bind   CAP binding site: CAP binding activates transcription in the presence of cAMP. E. coli catabolite activator protein
   6881..6973    -  CDS            lacI (fragment): lac repressor; lacI; The lac repressor binds to the lac operator to inhibit transcription in E. coli. This inhibition can be relieved by adding lactose or isopropyl-β-D-thiogalactopyranoside (IPTG).
   7156..7744    -  rep_origin     ori: high-copy-number ColE1/pMB1/pBR322/pUC origin of replication
   7915..8775    -  CDS            AmpR: β-lactamase; bla; confers resistance to ampicillin, carbenicillin, and related antibiotics
   8776..8880    -  promoter       AmpR promoter: bla
   8975..9010    +  CDS            rop (fragment): Rop protein, which maintains plasmids at low copy number; rop
   9112..9211    +  misc_feature   bom (fragment): basis of mobility region from pBR322
   9217..9371    -  CDS            lacZα (fragment): LacZα fragment of β-galactosidase; lacZ fragment
   9379..9654    -  CDS            TcR (fragment): tetracycline efflux protein; tet; confers resistance to tetracycline
   9652..9752    +  CDS            env (fragment): murine leukemia virus gPr80 envelope polyprotein precursor; env; proteolytically cleaved into gp70SU and p15TM subunits
   9794..516     +  LTR            5' LTR (across the origin): 5' long terminal repeat from murine embryonic stem cell virus
