>Addgene plasmid #17851 | MDH1-miR-181a1-SHP2 | addgene full sequence | sequence record 415886 | Addgene NGS Result
TGAAAGACCCCACCTGTAGGTTTGGCAAGCTAGCTTAAGTAACGCCATTTTGCAAGGCATGGAAAATACA
TAACTGAGAATAGAGAAGTTCAGATCAAGGTTAGGAACAGAGAGACAGCAGAATATGGGCCAAACAGGAT
ATCTGTGGTAAGCAGTTCCTGCCCCGGCTCAGGGCCAAGAACAGATGGTCCCCAGATGCGGTCCCGCCCT
CAGCAGTTTCTAGAGAACCATCAGATGTTTCCAGGGTGCCCCAAGGACCTGAAATGACCCTGTGCCTTAT
TTGAACTAACCAATCAGTTCGCTTCTCGCTTCTGTTCGCGCGCTTCTGCTCCCCGAGCTCAATAAAAGAG
CCCACAACCCCTCACTCGGCGCGCCAGTCCTCCGATAGACTGCGTCGCCCGGGTACCCGTATTCCCAATA
AAGCCTCTTGCTGTTTGCATCCGAATCGTGGACTCGCTGATCCTTGGGAGGGTCTCCTCAGATTGATTGA
CTGCCCACCTCGGGGGTCTTTCATTTGGAGGTTCCACCGAGATTTGGAGACCCCTGCCCAGGGACCACCG
ACCCCCCCGCCGGGAGGTAAGCTGGCCAGCGGTCGTTTCGTGTCTGTCTCTGTCTTTGTGCGTGTTTGTG
CCGGCATCTAATGTTTGCGCCTGCGTCTGTACTAGTTAGCTAACTAGCTCTGTATCTGGCGGACCCGTGG
TGGAACTGACGAGTTCTGAACACCCGGCCGCAACCCTGGGAGACGTCCCAGGGACTTTGGGGGCCGTTTT
TGTGGCCCGACCTGAGGAAGGGAGTCGATGTGGAATCCGACCCCGTCAGGATATGTGGTTCTGGTAGGAG
ACGAGAACCTAAAACAGTTCCCGCCTCCGTCTGAATTTTTGCTTTCGGTTTGGAACCGAAGCCGCGCGTC
TTGTCTGCTGCAGCGCTGCAGCATCGTTCTGTGTTGTCTCTGTCTGACTGTGTTTCTGTATTTGTCTGAA
AATTAGGGCCAGACTGTTACCACTCCCTTAAGTTTGACCTTAGGTCACTGGAAAGATGTCGAGCGGATCG
CTCACAACCAGTCGGTAGATGTCAAGAAGAGACGTTGGGTTACCTTCTGCTCTGCAGAATGGCCAACCTT
TAACGTCGGATGGCCGCGAGACGGCACCTTTAACCGAGACCTCATCACCCAGGTTAAGATCAAGGTCTTT
TCACCTGGCCCGCATGGACACCCAGACCAGGTCCCCTACATCGTGACCTGGGAAGCCTTGGCTTTTGACC
CCCCTCCCTGGGTCAAGCCCTTTGTACACCCTAAGCCTCCGCCTCCTCTTCCTCCATCCGCCCCGTCTCT
CCCCCTTGAACCTCCTCGTTCGACCCCGCCTCGATCCTCCCTTTATCCAGCCCTCACTCCTTCTCTAGGC
GCCGGAATTAGATCCCTACCGGGTAGGGGAGGCGCTTTTCCCAAGGCAGTCTGGAGCATGCGCTTTAGCG
GCCCCGCTAGGCACTTGGCGCTACACAAGTGGCCTCTGGCCTCGCACACATTCCACATCCACCGGTAGGC
GCCAACCGGCTCCGTTCTTTGGTGGCCCCTTCGCGCCACCTTCTACTCCTCCCCTAGTCAGGAAGTTCCC
CCCCGCCCCGCAGCTCGCGTCGTGCAGGACGTGACAAATGGAAGTAGCACGTCTCACTAGTCTCGTGCAG
ATGGACAGCACCGCTGAGCAATGGAAGCGGGTAGGCCTTTGGGGCAGCGGCCAATAGCAGCTTTGCTCCT
TCGCTTTCTGGGCTCAGAGGCTGGGAAGGGGTGGGTCCAGGGGCGGGCTCAGGGGCGGGGCGGGCGCCCG
AAGGTCCTCCGGAGGCCCGACATTCTGCACGCTTCAAAAGCGCACGTCTGCCGCGCTGTTCTCCTCTTCC
TCATCTCCGGGCCTTTCGACCTGCACTCGAAGCGGCCGCGTTAACGTCGACAGATCTACGCGTGCCACCA
TGACATCGCGGAGATGGTTTCACCCCAACATCACTGGTGTGGAGGCAGAGAATCTCCTGCTGACCAGAGG
AGTCGATGGCAGTTTTTTAGCAAGGCCCAGTAAGAGTAACCCTGGAGACTTCACTCTGTCTGTTAGAAGA
AATGGAGCTGTTACCCACATCAAGATTCAGAACACTGGGGACTACTATGACCTCTATGGTGGGGAGAAGT
TTGCCACTTTGGCTGAACTGGTTCAGTATTACATGGAACACCATGGGCAGCTGAAAGAGAAGAATGGAGA
TGTTATCGAGCTCAAGTACCCGCTGAACTGTGCAGACCCTACCTCTGAAAGGTGGTTCCATGGTCACTTG
TCTGGAAAAGAAGCAGAGAAGCTGCTGACGGAGAAGGGCAAGCATGGCAGCTTCCTCGTTCGAGAGAGCC
AGAGCCACCCCGGAGACTTCGTTCTCTCCGTGCGCACTGGTGACGACAAAGGGGAGAGCAACGACGGCAA
GTCCAAAGTGACCCACGTCATGATCCGCTGTCAGGAGCTGAAATACGACGTTGGTGGGGGAGAGCGCTTT
GACTCTCTGACAGACCTGGTGGAGCATTACAAGAAGAACCCCATGGTGGAGACGCTGGGCACAGTCCTGC
AGCTCAAGCAGCCCCTCAACACAACTCGTATCAATGCTGCTGAAATTGAAAGCCGGGTTCGAGAGTTAAG
CAAGCTGGCTGAGACCACAGATAAAGTCAAGCAGGGCTTTTGGGAAGAGTTTGAGACGCTCCAGCAACAG
GAATGCAAACTTCTCTATAGCCGAAAAGAAGGACAGAGACAAGAAAATAAAAACAAAAACAGATACAAAA
ACATCCTGCCCTTTGATCATACCAGGGTCGTTCTGCATGATGGGGATCCCAATGAGCCTGTTTCTGATTA
CATTAATGCAAACATCATCATGCCTGAGTTTGAGACCAAGTGCAACGATTCCAAACCCAAAAAGAGTTAC
ATTGCCACTCAAGGCTGCCTGCAGAACACGGTGAATGACTTCTGGCGGATGGTGTTCCAGGAGAACTCTC
GAGTCATTGTCATGACCACAAAGGAAGTGGAGAGAGGGAAGAGCAAATGTGTCAAGTACTGGCCTGATGA
GTATGCGCTCAAAGAATACGGGGTCATGCGTGTTAGGAACGTCAAAGAAAGTGCCGCCCATGACTACACT
TTATGAGAGCTCAAACTCTCTAAGGTCGGACAAGCTCTACTCCAGGGAAACACAGAGAGAACCGCCTGGC
AGTACCACTTTCGGACCTGGCCAGACCATGGCGTGCCTAGTGACCCTGGAGGTGTGCTGGACTTCCTGGA
GGAGGTCCACCACAAGCAGGAGAGCATCGTGGATGCAGGCCCTGTCGTGGTTCACTGCAGCGCTGGGATT
GGCCGGACAGGAACCTTCATTGTGATTGACATCCTTATTGACATCATTCGAGAGAAAGGCGTGGACTGTG
ACATCGACGTTCCTAAAACCATTCAGATGGTGCGGTCCCAGAGGTCGGGGATGGTCCAGACAGAAGCACA
GTACCGGTTTATCTACATGGCTGTCCAGCACTACATAGAGACGCTGCAGCGCCGGATCGAGGAGGAGCAG
AAAAGCAAAAGAAAAGGACATGAATATACCAATATTAAGTATTCCTTGGTGGACCAGACAAGTGGTGATC
AGAGTCCCCTGCCACCCTGCACCCCAACGCCACCCTGTGCAGAAATGAGGGAGGACAGCGCCCGAGTCTA
TGAGAACGTGGGCCTCATGCAGCAGCAGAGGAGTTTCAGAGGGGCCGCAGGTGGAGGCGGATCAGGTGGC
GGTGGAAGTGGACCGGTCGCCACCATGGTGAGCAAGGGCGAGGAGCTGTTCACCGGGGTGGTGCCCATCC
TGGTCGAGCTGGACGGCGACGTAAACGGCCACAAGTTCAGCGTGTCCGGCGAGGGCGAGGGCGATGCCAC
CTACGGCAAGCTGACCCTGAAGTTCATCTGCACCACCGGCAAGCTGCCCGTGCCCTGGCCCACCCTCGTG
ACCACCCTGACCTACGGCGTGCAGTGCTTCAGCCGCTACCCCGACCACATGAAGCAGCACGACTTCTTCA
AGTCCGCCATGCCCGAAGGCTACGTCCAGGAGCGCACCATCTTCTTCAAGGACGACGGCAACTACAAGAC
CCGCGCCGAGGTGAAGTTCGAGGGCGACACCCTGGTGAACCGCATCGAGCTGAAGGGCATCGACTTCAAG
GAGGACGGCAACATCCTGGGGCACAAGCTGGAGTACAACTACAACAGCCACAACGTCTATATCATGGCCG
ACAAGCAGAAGAACGGCATCAAGGTGAACTTCAAGATCCGCCACAACATCGAGGACGGCAGCGTGCAGCT
CGCCGACCACTACCAGCAGAACACCCCCATCGGCGACGGCCCCGTGCTGCTGCCCGACAACCACTACCTG
AGCACCCAGTCCAAGCTGAGCAAAGACCCCAACGAGAAGCGCGATCACATGGTCCTGCTGGAGTTCGTGA
CCGCCGCCGGGATCACTCTCGGCATGGACGAGCTGTACAAGTAATGAGGATCACCGGGCAATTGAAGATC
TAGTCGACCAATTCCGGTTATTTTCCACCATATTGCCGTCTTTTGGCAATGTGAGGGCCCGGAAACCTGG
CCCTGTCTTCTTGACGAGCATTCCTAGGGGTCTTTCCCCTCTCGCCAAAGGAATGCAAGGTCTGTTGAAT
GTCGTGAAGGAAGCAGTTCCTCTGGAAGCTTCTTGAAGACAAACAACGTCTGTAGCGACCCTTTGCAGGC
AGCGGAACCCCCCACCTGGCGACAGGTGCCTCTGCGGCCAAAAGCCACGTGTATAAGATACACCTGCAAA
GGCGGCACAACCCCAGTGCCACGTTGTGAGTTGGATAGTTGTGGAAAGAGTCAAATGGCTCTCCTCAAGC
GTATTCAACAAGGGGCTGAAGGATGCCCAGAAGGTACCCCATTGTATGGGATCTGATCTGGGGCCTCGGT
GCACATGCTTTACATGTGTTTAGTCGAGGTTAAAAAACGTCTAGGCCCCCCGAACCACGGGGACGTGGTT
TTCCTTTGAAAAACACGATGATAATACCATGAAAACATTTAACATTTCTCAACAGGATCTAGAATTAGTA
GAAGTAGCGACAGAGAAGATTACAATGCTTTATGAGGATAATAAACATCATGTGGGAGCGGCAATTCGTA
CGAAAACAGGAGAAATCATTTCGGCAGTACATATTGAAGCGTATATAGGACGAGTAACTGTTTGTGCAGA
AGCCATTGCGATTGGTAGTGCAGTTTCGAATGGACAAAAGGATTTTGACACGATTGTAGCTGTTAGACAC
CCTTATTCTGACGAAGTAGATAGAAGTATTCGAGTGGTAAGTCCTTGTGGTATGTGTAGGGAGTTGATTT
CAGACTATGCACCAGATTGTTTTGTGTTAATAGAAATGAATGGCAAGTTAGTCAAAACTACGATTGAAGA
ACTCATTCCACTCAAATATACCCGAAATTAATGAGTTAACTTAATTAAGAATTGCGGCCGCGTCGACCTG
CAGCCAAGCTTATCGATAAAATAAAAGATTTTATTTAGTCTCCAGAAAAAGGGGGGAATGAAAGACCCCA
CCTGTAGGTTTGGCAAGAATTCGTTTTATCGATAAAATAAAAGATTTTATTTAGTCTCCAGAAAAAGGGG
GGAATGAAAGACCCCACCTGTAGGTTTGGCAAGAATTCTAGGAATTCTTAATTAAAAAAGAATCCTGTCG
GGTCCTGCTTTGCGGTTCTGTCTTCAGCAAACGCAGAGGGCCATGGAGTAGATGATGGTTAGCTATAGGG
TACAATCAACGGTCGATGGTTTTTATTTGAATTCCAAACTCACCGACAGCGTTGAATGTTCACTGAAGCA
ACCTGTGAGGCAGAGATGTGCTGATTTAAACAGTATCTGTGGGAGTCTGGAGCAGGAGGGAGGCAGAGGA
AAGCCCAATCCTTTAACCAAACCTGTCACACTCGAGTGGTCTCATACAGAACTTATAAGATTCCCAAATC
CAAAGACATTTCACGTTTATGGTGATTTCCCAGAACACATAGCGACATGCAAATATTGGGATCCGCTAGC
TTAAGTAACGCCATTTTGCAAGGCATGGAAAATACATAACTGAGAATAGAGAAGTTCAGATCAAGGTTAG
GAACAGAGAGACAGCAGAATATGGGCCAAACAGGATATTTGTGGTAAGCAGTTCCTGCCCCGGCTCAGGG
CCAAGAACAGATGGTCCCCAGATGCGGTCCCGCCCTCAGCAGTTTCTAGAGAACCATCAGATGTTTCCAG
GGTGCCCCAAGGACCTGAAATGACCCTGTGCCTTATTTGAACTAACCAATCAGTTCGCTTCTCGCTTCTG
TTCGCGCGCTTCTGCTCCCCGAGCTCAATAAAAGAGCCCACAACCCCTCACTCGGCGCGCCAGTCCTCCG
ATAGACTGCGTCGCCCGGGTACCCGTGTATCCAATAAACCCTCTTGCAGTTGCATCCGACTTGTGGTCTC
GCTGTTCCTTGGGAGGGTCTCCTCTGAGTGATTGACTACCCGTCAGCGGGGGTCTTTCATGGGTAACAGT
TTCTTGAAGTTGGAGAACAACATTCTGAGGGTAGGAGTCGAATATTAAGTAATCCTGACTCAATTAGCCA
CTGTTTTGAATCCACATACTCCAATACTCCTGAAATAGTTCATTATGGACAGCGCAGAAAGAGCTGGGGA
GAATTGTGAAATTGTTATCCGCTCACAATTCCACACAACATACGAGCCGGAAGCATAAAGTGTAAAGCCT
GGGGTGCCTAATGAGTGAGCTAACTCACATTAATTGCGTTGCGCTCACTGCCCGCTTTCCAGTCGGGAAA
CCTGTCGTGCCAGCTGCATTAATGAATCGGCCAACGCGCGGGGAGAGGCGGTTTGCGTATTGGGCGCTCT
TCCGCTTCCTCGCTCACTGACTCGCTGCGCTCGGTCGTTCGGCTGCGGCGAGCGGTATCAGCTCACTCAA
AGGCGGTAATACGGTTATCCACAGAATCAGGGGATAACGCAGGAAAGAACATGTGAGCAAAAGGCCAGCA
AAAGGCCAGGAACCGTAAAAAGGCCGCGTTGCTGGCGTTTTTCCATAGGCTCCGCCCCCCTGACGAGCAT
CACAAAAATCGACGCTCAAGTCAGAGGTGGCGAAACCCGACAGGACTATAAAGATACCAGGCGTTTCCCC
CTGGAAGCTCCCTCGTGCGCTCTCCTGTTCCGACCCTGCCGCTTACCGGATACCTGTCCGCCTTTCTCCC
TTCGGGAAGCGTGGCGCTTTCTCATAGCTCACGCTGTAGGTATCTCAGTTCGGTGTAGGTCGTTCGCTCC
AAGCTGGGCTGTGTGCACGAACCCCCCGTTCAGCCCGACCGCTGCGCCTTATCCGGTAACTATCGTCTTG
AGTCCAACCCGGTAAGACACGACTTATCGCCACTGGCAGCAGCCACTGGTAACAGGATTAGCAGAGCGAG
GTATGTAGGCGGTGCTACAGAGTTCTTGAAGTGGTGGCCTAACTACGGCTACACTAGAAGAACAGTATTT
GGTATCTGCGCTCTGCTGAAGCCAGTTACCTTCGGAAAAAGAGTTGGTAGCTCTTGATCCGGCAAACAAA
CCACCGCTGGTAGCGGTGGTTTTTTTGTTTGCAAGCAGCAGATTACGCGCAGAAAAAAAGGATCTCAAGA
AGATCCTTTGATCTTTTCTACGGGGTCTGACGCTCAGTGGAACGAAAACTCACGTTAAGGGATTTTGGTC
ATGAGATTATCAAAAAGGATCTTCACCTAGATCCTTTTAAATTAAAAATGAAGTTTTAAATCAATCTAAA
GTATATATGAGTAAACTTGGTCTGACAGTTACCAATGCTTAATCAGTGAGGCACCTATCTCAGCGATCTG
TCTATTTCGTTCATCCATAGTTGCCTGACTCCCCGTCGTGTAGATAACTACGATACGGGAGGGCTTACCA
TCTGGCCCCAGTGCTGCAATGATACCGCGAGACCCACGCTCACCGGCTCCAGATTTATCAGCAATAAACC
AGCCAGCCGGAAGGGCCGAGCGCAGAAGTGGTCCTGCAACTTTATCCGCCTCCATCCAGTCTATTAATTG
TTGCCGGGAAGCTAGAGTAAGTAGTTCGCCAGTTAATAGTTTGCGCAACGTTGTTGCCATTGCTACAGGC
ATCGTGGTGTCACGCTCGTCGTTTGGTATGGCTTCATTCAGCTCCGGTTCCCAACGATCAAGGCGAGTTA
CATGATCCCCCATGTTGTGCAAAAAAGCGGTTAGCTCCTTCGGTCCTCCGATCGTTGTCAGAAGTAAGTT
GGCCGCAGTGTTATCACTCATGGTTATGGCAGCACTGCATAATTCTCTTACTGTCATGCCATCCGTAAGA
TGCTTTTCTGTGACTGGTGAGTACTCAACCAAGTCATTCTGAGAATAGTGTATGCGGCGACCGAGTTGCT
CTTGCCCGGCGTCAATACGGGATAATACCGCGCCACATAGCAGAACTTTAAAAGTGCTCATCATTGGAAA
ACGTTCTTCGGGGCGAAAACTCTCAAGGATCTTACCGCTGTTGAGATCCAGTTCGATGTAACCCACTCGT
GCACCCAACTGATCTTCAGCATCTTTTACTTTCACCAGCGTTTCTGGGTGAGCAAAAACAGGAAGGCAAA
ATGCCGCAAAAAAGGGAATAAGGGCGACACGGAAATGTTGAATACTCATACTCTTCCTTTTTCAATATTA
TTGAAGCATTTATCAGGGTTATTGTCTCATGAGCGGATACATATTTGAATGTATTTAGAAAAATAAACAA
ATAGGGGTTCCGCGCACATTTCCCCGAAAAGTGCCACCTGACGTCTAAGAAACCATTATTATCATGACAT
TAACCTATAAAAATAGGCGTATCACGAGGCCCTTTCGTCTCGCGCGTTTCGGTGATGACGGTGAAAACCT
CTGACACATGCAGCTCCCGGAGACGGTCACAGCTTGTCTGTAAGCGGATGCCGGGAGCAGACAAGCCCGT
CAGGGCGCGTCAGCGGGTGTTGGCGGGTGTCGGGGCTGGCTTAACTATGCGGCATCAGAGCAGATTGTAC
TGAGAGTGCACCATATGCGGTGTGAAATACCGCACAGATGCGTAAGGAGAAAATACCGCATCAGGCGCCA
TTCGCCATTCAGGCTGCGCAACTGTTGGGAAGGGCGATCGGTGCGGGCCTCTTCGCTATTACGCCAGCTG
GCGAAAGGGGGATGTGCTGCAAGGCGATTAAGTTGGGTAACGCCAGGGTTTTCCCAGTCACGACGTTGTA
AAACGACGGCGCAAGGAATGGTGCATGCAAGGAGATGGCGCCCAACAGTCCCCCGGCCACGGGGCCTGCC
ACCATACCCACGCCGAAACAAGCGCTCATGAGCCCGAAGTGGCGAGCCCGATCTTCCCCATCGGTGATGT
CGGCGATATAGGCGCCAGCAACCGCACCTGTGGCGCCGGTGATGCCGGCCACGATGCGTCCGGCGTAGAG
GCGATTAGTCCAATTTGTTAAAGACAGGATATCAGTGGTCCAGGCTCTAGTTTTGACTCAACAATATCAC
CAGCTGAAGCCTATAGAGTACGAGCCATAGATAAAATAAAAGATTTTATTTAGTCTCCAGAAAAAGGGGG
GAA
Features (pLannotate 1.2.2; 25 found; start..end, strand, type, name):
    579..920     +  misc_feature   MESV Ψ: packaging signal of murine embryonic stem cell virus
    987..1403    +  CDS            gag (truncated): truncated Moloney murine leukemia virus (MMLV) gag gene lacking the start codon
   1421..1908    +  promoter       PGK promoter: mouse phosphoglycerate kinase 1 promoter
   1960..3750    +  CDS            Ptpn11: PTN11_MOUSE - Experimental evidence at protein level: Swiss-Prot protein existence level 1. Acts downstream of various receptor and cytoplasmic protein tyrosine kinases to participate in the signal transduction from the cell surface to the nucleus (PubMed:14967142). Positively regulates MAPK signal transduction pathway (By similarity). Dephosphorylates GAB1, ARHGAP35 and EGFR (By similarity). Dephosphorylates ROCK2 at 'Tyr-722' resulting in stimulation of its RhoA binding activity (By similarity). Dephosphorylates CDC73 (By similarity). Dephosphorylates SOX9 on tyrosine residues, leading to in
   3805..4524    +  CDS            mEGFP: enhanced GFP with monomerizing A206K mutation (Zacharias et al., 2002) mammalian codon-optimized
   4603..5064    +  misc_feature   IRES: internal ribosome entry site (IRES) of the encephalomyocarditis virus (EMCV)
   5069..5488    +  CDS            bsr: BSR_BACCE - Experimental evidence at protein level: Swiss-Prot protein existence level 1. Catalyzes the deamination of the cytosine moiety of the antibiotics blasticidin S, cytomycin and acetylblasticidin S. From Bacillus cereus.
   5587..5617    +  LTR            3' LTR (ΔU3) (fragment): self-inactivating 3' long terminal repeat (LTR) from Moloney murine leukemia virus
   5673..5703    +  LTR            3' LTR (ΔU3) (fragment): self-inactivating 3' long terminal repeat (LTR) from Moloney murine leukemia virus
   5802..5877    -  ncRNA          mir-181: Accession: RF00076 - mir-181 microRNA precursor
   5986..6076    -  promoter       H1 promoter: human H1 RNA promoter
   6085..6570    +  LTR            3' LTR (fragment): 3' long terminal repeat from murine embryonic stem cell virus
   6732..6748    -  protein_bind   lac operator: The lac repressor binds to the lac operator to inhibit transcription in E. coli. This inhibition can be relieved by adding lactose or isopropyl-β-D-thiogalactopyranoside (IPTG). lac repressor encoded by lacI
   6756..6786    -  promoter       lac promoter: promoter for the E. coli lac operon
   6801..6822    -  protein_bind   CAP binding site: CAP binding activates transcription in the presence of cAMP. E. coli catabolite activator protein
   6835..6927    -  CDS            lacI (fragment): lac repressor; lacI; The lac repressor binds to the lac operator to inhibit transcription in E. coli. This inhibition can be relieved by adding lactose or isopropyl-β-D-thiogalactopyranoside (IPTG).
   7110..7698    -  rep_origin     ori: high-copy-number ColE1/pMB1/pBR322/pUC origin of replication
   7869..8729    -  CDS            AmpR: β-lactamase; bla; confers resistance to ampicillin, carbenicillin, and related antibiotics
   8730..8834    -  promoter       AmpR promoter: bla
   8929..8964    +  CDS            rop (fragment): Rop protein, which maintains plasmids at low copy number; rop
   9066..9165    +  misc_feature   bom (fragment): basis of mobility region from pBR322
   9171..9320    -  CDS            lacZα (fragment): LacZα fragment of β-galactosidase; lacZ fragment
   9320..9521    -  CDS            TcR (fragment): tetracycline efflux protein; tet; confers resistance to tetracycline
   9522..9620    +  CDS            env (fragment): murine leukemia virus gPr80 envelope polyprotein precursor; env; proteolytically cleaved into gp70SU and p15TM subunits
   9662..515     +  LTR            5' LTR (across the origin): 5' long terminal repeat from murine embryonic stem cell virus
