[The description below was written by a language model from this plasmid's Addgene catalogue record and pLannotate feature annotations shown in this document.]
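Description:
MDH1-miR-181a1-SHP2 is a murine retroviral expression vector built on the MDH1-454 backbone, designed to deliver a microRNA and a protein-coding gene together to mammalian cells. In bacteria it is maintained as a high-copy plasmid through a ColE1/pUC-type origin and an ampicillin resistance gene. The remaining lac, rop, bom, tetracycline-resistance and env annotations are only fragments left over from earlier cloning vectors. The viral portion is flanked by murine embryonic stem cell virus LTRs and carries the MESV Ψ packaging signal plus a truncated, start-codon-less MMLV gag segment, which allow the transcript to be packaged into retroviral particles when viral proteins are supplied in trans.

Within the provirus, the mouse PGK promoter drives mouse SHP2 (Ptpn11, a protein tyrosine phosphatase) joined at its C terminus to EGFP; the annotation software matches this reporter to the monomeric A206K variant. An EMCV IRES follows, so the blasticidin deaminase gene bsr is translated from the same transcript. This links blasticidin selection and green fluorescence to SHP2 expression. A second cassette lies in the region of the 3' LTR, between short ΔU3-type LTR fragments and the main MESV LTR fragment. It consists of the human H1 RNA polymerase III promoter driving a mir-181 precursor, in the opposite orientation to the PGK unit. A cassette placed in the 3' LTR is normally copied to the 5' LTR during reverse transcription.

The depositor states that the construct simultaneously expresses miR-181a and SHP2, and the associated study concerns miR-181a as a modulator of T cell sensitivity and selection. The two sequence records (depositor and sequencing-derived) differ slightly in length but show the same feature layout.
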