Addgene plasmid #17851: MDH1-miR-181a1-SHP2
Depositing lab: Chang-Zheng Chen. Depositing organization: Stanford University. Publication: miR-181a is an intrinsic modulator of T cell sensitivity and selection. Li QJ, Chau J, Ebert PJ, Sylvester G, Min H, Liu G, Braich R, Manoharan M, Soutschek J, Skare P, Klein LO, Davis MM, Chen CZ. Cell. 2007 Apr 6. 129(1):147-61. 10.1016/j.cell.2007.03.008 PubMed 17382377.
Backbone
  Vector backbone: MDH1-454
  Backbone manufacturer: Chen lab
  Backbone size w/o insert (bp): 7600
  Vector type: Mammalian Expression, Retroviral
  Selectable markers: Blasticidin
Growth in bacteria
  Bacterial resistance: Ampicillin, 100 μg/mL
  Growth temperature: 37°C
  Growth strain: DH5alpha
  Copy number: High Copy
Gene/Insert
  Gene/Insert name: SHP2-EGFP (alt name: SHP2)
  Species: M. musculus (mouse)
  Insert size (bp): 2500
  Entrez Gene: Ptpn11 (a.k.a. 2700084A17Rik, PTP1D, PTP2C, SAP-2, SH-PTP2, SH-PTP3, SHP-2, Shp2, Syp)
  Tag / fusion protein: EGFP (C terminal on insert)
  Cloning method: Restriction Enzyme; 5′ cloning site See map (not destroyed); 3′ cloning site See map (not destroyed)
  Sequencing primers: 5′ mPGK-F
Terms and licenses: Academic/Nonprofit Terms; Industry Terms: Not Available to Industry
Depositor comments: This construct simultaneously expresses miR-181a and the SHP2 gene.
How to cite: MDH1-miR-181a1-SHP2 was a gift from Chang-Zheng Chen (Addgene plasmid # 17851)
