>Addgene plasmid #17851 | MDH1-miR-181a1-SHP2 | addgene partial sequence | sequence record 23784 | 17851 with mPGK-F
CTTCCTCATCTCCGGGCCTTTCGACCTGCACTCGAAGCGGCCGCGTTAACGTCGACAGATCTACGCGTGC
CACCATGACATCGCGGAGATGGTTTCACCCCAACATCACTGGTGTGGAGGCAGAGAATCTCCTGCTGACC
AGAGGAGTCGATGGCAGTTTTTTAGCAAGGCCCAGTAAGAGTAACCCTGGAGACTTCACTCTGTCTGTTA
GAAGAAATGGAGCTGTTACCCACATCAAGATTCAGAACACTGGGGACTACTATGACCTCTATGGTGGGGA
GAAGTTTGCCACTTTGGCTGAACTGGTTCAGTATTACATGGAACACCATGGGCAGCTGAAAGAGAAGAAT
GGAGATGTTATCGAGCTCAAGTACCCGCTGAACTGTGCAGACCCTACCTCTGAAAGGTGGTTCCATGGTC
ACTTGTCTGGAAAAGAAGCAGAGAAGCTGCTGACGGAGAAGGGCAAGCATGGCAGCTTCCTCGTTCGAGA
GAGCCAGAGCCACCCCGGAGACTTCGTTCTCTCCGTGCGCACTGGTGACGACAAAGGGGAGAGCAACGAC
GGCAAGTCCAAAGTGACCCACGTCATGATCCGCTGTCAGGAGCTGAAATACGACGTTGGTGGGGGAGAGC
GCTTTGACTCTCTGACAGACCTGGTGGAGCATTACAAGAAGAACCCCATGGTGGAGACGCTGGGCACAGT
CCTGCAGCTCAAGCAGCCCCTCAACACAACTCGTNTNGNGCTGCTGAATTNGAAGCCGGGTNCNAGATTA
ANCAGCTGGCTGANACNCANATAAGTCAGCAGGCTTTTGGNAAATTTGAACNCTCC
